Addgene plasmid #73056: pCIG PIK3CA Wildtype
Purpose: Human PIK3CA Wildtype
Depositing lab: Joseph Gleeson. Publication: An AKT3-FOXG1-reelin network underlies defective migration in human focal malformations of cortical development. Baek ST, Copeland B, Yun EJ, Kwon SK, Guemez-Gamboa A, Schaffer AE, Kim S, Kang HC, Song S, Mathern GW, Gleeson JG. Nat Med. 2015 Dec;21(12):1445-54. doi: 10.1038/nm.3982. Epub 2015 Nov 2. PubMed 26523971.
Backbone
  Vector backbone: pCIG
  Vector type: Mammalian Expression
Growth in bacteria
  Bacterial resistance: Ampicillin, 100 μg/mL
  Growth temperature: 37°C
  Growth strain: DH5alpha
  Copy number: Unknown
Gene/Insert
  Gene/Insert name: PIK3CA Wildtype
  Species: H. sapiens (human)
  Insert size (bp): 9404
  Entrez Gene: PIK3CA (a.k.a. CCM4, CLAPO, CLOVE, CWS5, HMH, MCAP, MCM, MCMTC, PI3K, PI3K-alpha, p110-alpha)
  Cloning method: Unknown
  Sequencing primers: 5′ gagaggtgcggcggcagcca
Terms and licenses: Academic/Nonprofit Terms; Industry Terms: Not Available to Industry
How to cite: pCIG PIK3CA Wildtype was a gift from Joseph Gleeson (Addgene plasmid # 73056 ; http://n2t.net/addgene:73056 ; RRID:Addgene_73056)
