[The description below was written by a language model from this plasmid's Addgene catalogue record and pLannotate feature annotations shown in this document.]
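Description:
pCIG PIK3CA Wildtype is a mammalian expression plasmid built on the pCIG backbone that carries the wild-type human PIK3CA coding sequence, which encodes the p110-alpha catalytic subunit of phosphoinositide 3-kinase. It is maintained in E. coli through a high-copy ColE1/pUC-type origin and selected with ampicillin via the β-lactamase gene and its native promoter. The catalogue lists an insert size of 9404 bp, but this equals the length of the whole plasmid sequence. In the feature table the PIK3CA open reading frame spans only about 3.2 kb.

Expression is driven by a CAG-type arrangement: the CMV immediate-early enhancer, the chicken β-actin promoter and a chimeric chicken β-actin/rabbit β-globin intron, which together give strong, broad transcription in vertebrate cells. Downstream of PIK3CA lie a remnant of the multiple cloning site, an EMCV IRES and EGFP, so a single bicistronic transcript yields untagged PIK3CA by cap-dependent translation and EGFP by internal initiation, marking transfected cells with green fluorescence. No epitope tag on PIK3CA is annotated. The transcript ends in rabbit β-globin 3′ sequence and polyadenylation signal; the short "HBB" fragment is most likely part of this globin region rather than an expressed gene. The remaining backbone contains an SV40 origin, which permits episomal replication in cells expressing large T antigen, an SV40 poly(A) signal, and leftover lac promoter/operator, lacI and RSF ori fragments that appear to be cloning-vector remnants.

The associated study concerns PI3K–AKT pathway signalling in neuronal migration and focal malformations of cortical development. This suggests use as a wild-type PIK3CA expression construct in that setting, although the record does not state the specific application.
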