Features (pLannotate 1.2.2; 21 found; start..end, strand, type, name):
     42..630     -  rep_origin     ori: high-copy-number ColE1/pMB1/pBR322/pUC origin of replication
    801..1661    -  CDS            AmpR: β-lactamase; bla; confers resistance to ampicillin, carbenicillin, and related antibiotics
   1662..1766    -  promoter       AmpR promoter: bla
   1797..2176    +  enhancer       CMV enhancer: human cytomegalovirus immediate early enhancer
   2178..2455    +  promoter       chicken β-actin promoter: No description available
   2456..3468    +  intron         chimeric intron: chimera between introns from chicken β-actin and rabbit β-globin
   3532..6735    +  CDS            PIK3CA: PK3CA_HUMAN - Experimental evidence at protein level: Swiss-Prot protein existence level 1. Phosphoinositide-3-kinase (PI3K) phosphorylates phosphatidylinositol (PI) and its phosphorylated derivatives at position 3 of the inositol ring to produce 3-phosphoinositides (PubMed:15135396, PubMed:23936502, PubMed:28676499). Uses ATP and PtdIns(4,5)P2 (phosphatidylinositol 4,5-bisphosphate) to generate phosphatidylinositol 3,4,5-trisphosphate (PIP3) (PubMed:15135396, PubMed:28676499). PIP3 plays a key role by recruiting PH domain- containing proteins to the membrane, including AKT1 and PDPK1, activat
   6751..6788    +  misc_feature   MCS (fragment): multiple cloning site
   6790..7376    +  misc_feature   IRES2: internal ribosome entry site (IRES) of the encephalomyocarditis virus (EMCV)
   7377..8096    +  CDS            EGFP: the original enhanced GFP (Yang et al., 1996) mammalian codon-optimized
   8105..8182    +  CDS            HBB (fragment): HBB_PONPY - Experimental evidence at transcript level: Swiss-Prot protein existence level 2. Involved in oxygen transport from the lung to the various peripheral tissues. From Pongo pygmaeus (Bornean orangutan).
   8253..8304    +  polyA_signal   β-globin poly(A) signal (fragment): rabbit β-globin polyadenylation signal (Gil and Proudfoot, 1987)
   8723..8739    -  protein_bind   lac operator: The lac repressor binds to the lac operator to inhibit transcription in E. coli. This inhibition can be relieved by adding lactose or isopropyl-β-D-thiogalactopyranoside (IPTG). lac repressor encoded by lacI
   8747..8777    -  promoter       lac promoter: promoter for the E. coli lac operon
   8792..8813    -  protein_bind   CAP binding site: CAP binding activates transcription in the presence of cAMP. E. coli catabolite activator protein
   8826..8865    -  CDS            lacI (fragment): lac repressor; lacI; The lac repressor binds to the lac operator to inhibit transcription in E. coli. This inhibition can be relieved by adding lactose or isopropyl-β-D-thiogalactopyranoside (IPTG).
   8872..8894    +  promoter       SV40 promoter (fragment): SV40 enhancer and early promoter
   8918..9053    +  rep_origin     SV40 ori: SV40 origin of replication
   9073..9207    +  polyA_signal   SV40 poly(A) signal: SV40 polyadenylation signal
   9209..9263    -  CDS            lacI (fragment): lac repressor; lacI; The lac repressor binds to the lac operator to inhibit transcription in E. coli. This inhibition can be relieved by adding lactose or isopropyl-β-D-thiogalactopyranoside (IPTG).
   9265..9398    -  rep_origin     RSF ori (fragment): Plasmids containing the RSF 1030 origin of replication can be propagated in E. coli cells that contain additional plasmids with compatible origins.
>Addgene plasmid #73056 | pCIG PIK3CA Wildtype | depositor full sequence | sequence record 134129 | pCIG PIK3CA Wildtype sequence 9404 bps
CAAAAGGCCAGGAACCGTAAAAAGGCCGCGTTGCTGGCGTTTTTCCATAGGCTCCGCCCCCCTGACGAGC
ATCACAAAAATCGACGCTCAAGTCAGAGGTGGCGAAACCCGACAGGACTATAAAGATACCAGGCGTTTCC
CCCTGGAAGCTCCCTCGTGCGCTCTCCTGTTCCGACCCTGCCGCTTACCGGATACCTGTCCGCCTTTCTC
CCTTCGGGAAGCGTGGCGCTTTCTCATAGCTCACGCTGTAGGTATCTCAGTTCGGTGTAGGTCGTTCGCT
CCAAGCTGGGCTGTGTGCACGAACCCCCCGTTCAGCCCGACCGCTGCGCCTTATCCGGTAACTATCGTCT
TGAGTCCAACCCGGTAAGACACGACTTATCGCCACTGGCAGCAGCCACTGGTAACAGGATTAGCAGAGCG
AGGTATGTAGGCGGTGCTACAGAGTTCTTGAAGTGGTGGCCTAACTACGGCTACACTAGAAGNACAGTAT
TTGGTATCTGCGCTCTGCTGAAGCCAGTTACCTTCGGAAAAAGAGTTGGTAGCTCTTGATCCGGCAAACA
AACCACCGCTGGTAGCGGTGGTTTTTTTGTTTGCAAGCAGCAGATTACGCGCAGAAAAAAAGGATCTCAA
GAAGATCCTTTGATCTTTTCTACGGGGTCTGACGCTCAGTGGAACGAAAACTCACGTTAAGGGATTTTGG
TCATGAGATTATCAAAAAGGATCTTCACCTAGATCCTTTTAAATTAAAAATGAAGTTTTAAATCAATCTA
AAGTATATATGAGTAAACTTGGTCTGACAGTTACCAATGCTTAATCAGTGAGGCACCTATCTCAGCGATC
TGTCTATTTCGTTCATCCATAGTTGCCTGACTCCCCGTCGTGTAGATAACTACGATACGGGAGGGCTTAC
CATCTGGCCCCAGTGCTGCAATGATACCGCGAGACCCACGCTCACCGGCTCCAGATTTATCAGCAATAAA
CCAGCCAGCCGGAAGGGCCGAGCGCAGAAGTGGTCCTGCAACTTTATCCGCCTCCATCCAGTCTATTAAT
TGTTGCCGGGAAGCTAGAGTAAGTAGTTCGCCAGTTAATAGTTTGCGCAACGTTGTTGCCATTGCTACAG
GCATCGTGGTGTCACGCTCGTCGTTTGGTATGGCTTCATTCAGCTCCGGTTCCCAACGATCAAGGCGAGT
TACATGATCCCCCATGTTGTGCAAAAAAGCGGTTAGCTCCTTCGGTCCTCCGATCGTTGTCAGAAGTAAG
TTGGCCGCAGTGTTATCACTCATGGTTATGGCAGCACTGCATAATTCTCTTACTGTCATGCCATCCGTAA
GATGCTTTTCTGTGACTGGTGAGTACTCAACCAAGTCATTCTGAGAATAGTGTATGCGGCGACCGAGTTG
CTCTTGCCCGGCGTCAATACGGGATAATACCGCGCCACATAGCAGAACTTTAAAAGTGCTCATCATTGGA
AAACGTTCTTCGGGGCGAAAACTCTCAAGGATCTTACCGCTGTTGAGATCCAGTTCGATGTAACCCACTC
GTGCACCCAACTGATCTTCAGCATCTTTTACTTTCACCAGCGTTTCTGGGTGAGCAAAAACAGGAAGGCA
AAATGCCGCAAAAAAGGGAATAAGGGCGACACGGAAATGTTGAATACTCATACTCTTCCTTTTTCAATAT
TATTGAAGCATTTATCAGGGTTATTGTCTCATGAGCGGATACATATTTGAATGTATTTAGAAAAATAAAC
AAATAGGGGTTCCGCGCACATTTCCCCGAAAAGTGCCACCTGGGTCGACATTGATTATTGACTAGTTATT
AATAGTAATCAATTACGGGGTCATTAGTTCATAGCCCATATATGGAGTTCCGCGTTACATAACTTACGGT
AAATGGCCCGCCTGGCTGACCGCCCAACGACCCCCGCCCATTGACGTCAATAATGACGTATGTTCCCATA
GTAACGCCAATAGGGACTTTCCATTGACGTCAATGGGTGGAGTATTTACGGTAAACTGCCCACTTGGCAG
TACATCAAGTGTATCATATGCCAAGTACGCCCCCTATTGACGTCAATGACGGTAAATGGCCCGCCTGGCA
TTATGCCCAGTACATGACCTTATGGGACTTTCCTACTTGGCAGTACATCTACGTATTAGTCATCGCTATT
ACCATGGTCGAGGTGAGCCCCACGTTCTGCTTCACTCTCCCCATCTCCCCCCCCTCCCCACCCCCAATTT
TGTATTTATTTATTTTTTAATTATTTTGTGCAGCGATGGGGGCGGGGGGGGGGGGGGGGCGCGCGCCAGG
CGGGGCGGGGCGGGGCGAGGGGCGGGGCGGGGCGAGGCGGAGAGGTGCGGCGGCAGCCAATCAGAGCGGC
GCGCTCCGAAAGTTTCCTTTTATGGCGAGGCGGCGGCGGCGGCGGCCCTATAAAAAGCGAAGCGCGCGGC
GGGCGGGAGTCGCTGCGTTGCCTTCGCCCCGTGCCCCGCTCCGCGCCGCCTCGCGCCGCCCGCCCCGGCT
CTGACTGACCGCGTTACTCCCACAGGTGAGCGGGCGGGACGGCCCTTCTCCTCCGGGCTGTAATTAGCGC
TTGGTTTAATGACGGCTCGTTTCTTTTCTGTGGCTGCGTGAAAGCCTTAAAGGGCTCCGGGAGGGCCCTT
TGTGCGGGGGGGAGCGGCTCGGGGGGTGCGTGCGTGTGTGTGTGCGTGGGGAGCGCCGCGTGCGGCCCGC
GCTGCCCGGCGGCTGTGAGCGCTGCGGGCGCGGCGCGGGGCTTTGTGCGCTCCGCGTGTGCGCGAGGGGA
GCGCGGCCGGGGGCGGTGCCCCGCGGTGCGGGGGGGCTGCGAGGGGAACAAAGGCTGCGTGCGGGGTGTG
TGCGTGGGGGGGTGAGCAGGGGGTGTGGGCGCGGCGGTCGGGCTGTAACCCCCCCCTGCACCCCCCTCCC
CGAGTTGCTGAGCACGGCCCGGCTTCGGGTGCGGGGCTCCGTACGGGGCGTGGCGCGGGGCTCGCCGTGC
CGGGCGGGGGGTGGCGGCAGGTGGGGGTGCCGGGCGGGGCGGGGCCGCCTCGGGCCGGGGAGGGCTCGGG
GGAGGGGCGCGGCGGCCCCCGGAGCGCCGGCGGCTGTCGAGGCGCGGCGAGCCGCAGCCATTGCCTTTTA
TGGTAATCGTGCGAGAGGGCGCAGGGACTTCCTTTGTCCCAAATCTGTGCGGAGCCGAAATCTGGGAGGC
GCCGCCGCACCCCCTCTAGCGGGCGCGGGGCGAAGCGGTGCGGCGCCGGCAGGAAGGAAATGGGCGGGGA
GGGCCTTCGTGCGTCGCCGCGCCGCCGTCCCCTTCTCCCTCTCCAGCCTCGGGGCTGTCCGCGGGGGGAC
GGCTGCCTTCGGGGGGGACGGGGCAGGGCGGGGTTCGGCTTCTGGCGTGTGACCGGCGGCTCTAGAGCCT
CTGCTAACCATGTTCATGCCTTCTTCTTTTTCCTACAGCTCCTGGGCAACGTGCTGGTTATTGTGCTGTC
TCATCATTTTGGCAAAGAATTGCTCGAGCTCATGCCTCCACGACCATCATCAGGTGAACTGTGGGGCATC
CACTTGATGCCCCCAAGAATCCTAGTAGAATGTTTACTACCAAATGGAATGATAGTGACTTTAGAATGCC
TCCGTGAGGCTACATTAATAACCATAAAGCATGAACTATTTAAAGAAGCAAGAAAATACCCCCTCCATCA
ACTTCTTCAAGATGAATCTTCTTACATTTTCGTAAGTGTTACTCAAGAAGCAGAAAGGGAAGAATTTTTT
GATGAAACAAGACGACTTTGTGACCTTCGGCTTTTTCAACCCTTTTTAAAAGTAATTGAACCAGTAGGCA
ACCGTGAAGAAAAGATCCTCAATCGAGAAATTGGTTTTGCTATCGGCATGCCAGTGTGTGAATTTGATAT
GGTTAAAGATCCAGAAGTACAGGACTTCCGAAGAAATATTCTGAACGTTTGTAAAGAAGCTGTGGATCTT
AGGGACCTCAATTCACCTCATAGTAGAGCAATGTATGTCTATCCTCCAAATGTAGAATCTTCACCAGAAT
TGCCAAAGCACATATATAATAAATTAGATAAAGGGCAAATAATAGTGGTGATCTGGGTAATAGTTTCTCC
AAATAATGACAAGCAGAAGTATACTCTGAAAATCAACCATGACTGTGTACCAGAACAAGTAATTGCTGAA
GCAATCAGGAAAAAAACTCGAAGTATGTTGCTATCCTCTGAACAACTAAAACTCTGTGTTTTAGAATATC
AGGGCAAGTATATTTTAAAAGTGTGTGGATGTGATGAATACTTCCTAGAAAAATATCCTCTGAGTCAGTA
TAAGTATATAAGAAGCTGTATAATGCTTGGGAGGATGCCCAATTTGATGTTGATGGCTAAAGAAAGCCTT
TATTCTCAACTGCCAATGGACTGTTTTACAATGCCATCTTATTCCAGACGCATTTCCACAGCTACACCAT
ATATGAATGGGGAAACATCTACAAAATCCCTTTGGGTTATAAATAGTGCACTCAGAATAAAAATTCTTTG
TGCAACCTACGTGAATGTAAATATTCGAGACATTGATAAGATCTATGTCCGAACAGGTATCTACCATGGA
GGAGAACCCTTATGTGACAATGTGAACACTCAAAGAGTACCTTGTTCCAATCCCAGGTGGAATGAATGGC
TGAATTATGATATATACATTCCTGATCTTCCTCGTGCTGCTCGACTTTGCCTTTCCATTTGCTCTGTTAA
AGGCCGAAAGGGTGCTAAAGAGGAACACTGTCCATTGGCATGGGGAAATATAAACTTGTTTGATTACACA
GACACTCTAGTATCTGGAAAAATGGCTTTGAATCTTTGGCCAGTACCTCATGGATTAGAAGATTTGCTGA
ACCCTATTGGTGTTACTGGATCAAATCCAAATAAAGAAACTCCATGCTTAGAGTTGGAGTTTGACTGGTT
CAGCAGTGTGGTAAAGTTCCCAGATATGTCAGTGATTGAAGAGCATGCCAATTGGTCTGTATCCCGAGAA
GCAGGATTTAGCTATTCCCACGCAGGACTGAGTAACAGACTAGCTAGAGACAATGAATTAAGGGAAAATG
ACAAAGAACAGCTCAAAGCAATTTCTACACGAGATCCTCTCTCTGAAATCACTGAGCAGGAGAAAGATTT
TCTATGGAGTCACAGACACTATTGTGTAACTATCCCCGAAATTCTACCCAAATTGCTTCTGTCTGTTAAA
TGGAATTCTAGAGATGAAGTAGCCCAGATGTATTGCTTGGTAAAAGATTGGCCTCCAATCAAACCTGAAC
AGGCTATGGAACTTCTGGACTGTAATTACCCAGATCCTATGGTTCGAGGTTTTGCTGTTCGGTGCTTGGA
AAAATATTTAACAGATGACAAACTTTCTCAGTATTTAATTCAGCTAGTACAGGTCCTAAAATATGAACAA
TATTTGGATAACTTGCTTGTGAGATTTTTACTGAAGAAAGCATTGACTAATCAAAGGATTGGGCACTTTT
TCTTTTGGCATTTAAAATCTGAGATGCACAATAAAACAGTTAGCCAGAGGTTTGGCCTGCTTTTGGAGTC
CTATTGTCGTGCATGTGGGATGTATTTGAAGCACCTGAATAGGCAAGTCGAGGCAATGGAAAAGCTCATT
AACTTAACTGACATTCTCAAACAGGAGAAGAAGGATGAAACACAAAAGGTACAGATGAAGTTTTTAGTTG
AGCAAATGAGGCGACCAGATTTCATGGATGCTCTACAGGGCTTTCTGTCTCCTCTAAACCCTGCTCATCA
ACTAGGAAACCTCAGGCTTGAAGAGTGTCGAATTATGTCCTCTGCAAAAAGGCCACTGTGGTTGAATTGG
GAGAACCCAGACATCATGTCAGAGTTACTGTTTCAGAACAATGAGATCATCTTTAAAAATGGGGATGATT
TACGGCAAGATATGCTAACACTTCAAATTATTCGTATTATGGAAAATATCTGGCAAAATCAAGGTCTTGA
TCTTCGAATGTTACCTTATGGTTGTCTGTCAATCGGTGACTGTGTGGGACTTATTGAGGTGGTGCGAAAT
TCTCACACTATTATGCAAATTCAGTGCAAAGGCGGCTTGAAAGGTGCACTGCAGTTCAACAGCCACACAC
TACATCAGTGGCTCAAAGACAAGAACAAAGGAGAAATATATGATGCAGCCATTGACCTGTTTACACGTTC
ATGTGCTGGATACTGTGTAGCTACCTTCATTTTGGGAATTGGAGATCGTCACAATAGTAACATCATGGTG
AAAGACGATGGACAACTGTTTCATATAGATTTTGGACACTTTTTGGATCACAAGAAGAAAAAATTTGGTT
ATAAACGAGAACGTGTGCCATTTGTTTTGACACAGGATTTCTTAATAGTGATTAGTAAAGGAGCCCAAGA
ATGCACAAAGACAAGAGAATTTGAGAGGTTTCAGGAGATGTGTTACAAGGCTTATCTAGCTATTCGACAG
CATGCCAATCTCTTCATAAATCTTTTCTCAATGATGCTTGGCTCTGGAATGCCAGAACTACAATCTTTTG
ATGACATTGCATACATTCGAAAGACCCTAGCCTTAGATAAAACTGAGCAAGAGGCTTTGGAGTATTTCAT
GAAACAAATGAATGATGCACATCATGGTGGCTGGACAACAAAAATGGATTGGATCTTCCACACAATTAAA
CAGCATGCATTGAACTGACCTGCAGGCTAGCGAATTCTGCAGTCGACGGTACCGCGGGCCCGGGATCCGC
CCCTCTCCCTCCCCCCCCCCTAACGTTACTGGCCGAAGCCGCTTGGAATAAGGCCGGTGTGCGTTTGTCT
ATATGTTATTTTCCACCATATTGCCGTCTTTTGGCAATGTGAGGGCCCGGAAACCTGGCCCTGTCTTCTT
GACGAGCATTCCTAGGGGTCTTTCCCCTCTCGCCAAAGGAATGCAAGGTCTGTTGAATGTCGTGAAGGAA
GCAGTTCCTCTGGAAGCTTCTTGAAGACAAACAACGTCTGTAGCGACCCTTTGCAGGCAGCGGAACCCCC
CACCTGGCGACAGGTGCCTCTGCGGCCAAAAGCCACGTGTATAAGATACACCTGCAAAGGCGGCACAACC
CCAGTGCCACGTTGTGAGTTGGATAGTTGTGGAAAGAGTCAAATGGCTCTCCTCAAGCGTATTCAACAAG
GGGCTGAAGGATGCCCAGAAGGTACCCCATTGTATGGGATCTGATCTGGGGCCTCGGTACACATGCTTTA
CATGTGTTTAGTCGAGGTTAAAAAAACGTCTAGGCCCCCCGAACCACGGGGACGTGGTTTTCCTTTGAAA
AACACGATGATAATATGGCCACAACCATGGTGAGCAAGGGCGAGGAGCTGTTCACCGGGGTGGTGCCCAT
CCTGGTCGAGCTGGACGGCGACGTAAACGGCCACAAGTTCAGCGTGTCCGGCGAGGGCGAGGGCGATGCC
ACCTACGGCAAGCTGACCCTGAAGTTCATCTGCACCACCGGCAAGCTGCCCGTGCCCTGGCCCACCCTCG
TGACCACCCTGACCTACGGCGTGCAGTGCTTCAGCCGCTACCCCGACCACATGAAGCAGCACGACTTCTT
CAAGTCCGCCATGCCCGAAGGCTACGTCCAGGAGCGCACCATCTTCTTCAAGGACGACGGCAACTACAAG
ACCCGCGCCGAGGTGAAGTTCGAGGGCGACACCCTGGTGAACCGCATCGAGCTGAAGGGCATCGACTTCA
AGGAGGACGGCAACATCCTGGGGCACAAGCTGGAGTACAACTACAACAGCCACAACGTCTATATCATGGC
CGACAAGCAGAAGAACGGCATCAAGGTGAACTTCAAGATCCGCCACAACATCGAGGACGGCAGCGTGCAG
CTCGCCGACCACTACCAGCAGAACACCCCCATCGGCGACGGCCCCGTGCTGCTGCCCGACAACCACTACC
TGAGCACCCAGTCCGCCCTGAGCAAAGACCCCAACGAGAAGCGCGATCACATGGTCCTGCTGGAGTTCGT
GACCGCCGCCGGGATCACTCTCGGCATGGACGAGCTGTACAAGTAAAGCGGCCGCAATTCACTCCTCAGG
TGCAGGCTGCCTATCAGAAGGTGGTGGCTGGTGTGGCCAATGCCCTGGCTCACAAATACCACTGAGATCT
TTTTCCCTCTGCCAAAAATTATGGGGACATCATGAAGCCCCTTGAGCATCTGACTTCTGGCTAATAAAGG
AAATTTATTTTCATTGCAATAGTGTGTTGGAATTTTTTGTGTCTATCACTCGGAAGGACATATGGGAGGG
CAAATCATTTAAAACATCAGAATGAGTATTTGGTTTAGAGTTTGGCAACATATGCCCATATGCTGGCTGC
CATGAACAAAGGTTGGCTATAAAGAGGTCATCAGTATATGAAACAGCCCCCTGCTGTCCATTCCTTATTC
CATAGAAAAGCCTTGACTTGAGGTTAGATTTTTTTTATATTTTGTTTTGTGTTATTTTTTTCTTTAACAT
CCCTAAAATTTTCCTTACATGTTTTACTAGCCAGATTTTTCCTCCTCTCCTGACTACTCCCAGTCATAGC
TGTCCCTCTTCTCTTATGGAGATCCCTCGACCTGCACCGTCGACCAGCTGGTCGACGGTGCACCGTCGAC
CAGCTTGGCGTAATCATGGTCATAGCTGTTTCCTGTGTGAAATTGTTATCCGCTCACAATTCCACACAAC
ATACGAGCCGGAAGCATAAAGTGTAAAGCCTGGGGTGCCTAATGAGTGAGCTAACTCACATTAATTGCGT
TGCGCTCACTGCCCGCTTTCCAGTCGGGAAACCTGTCGTGCCAGCGGATCCGCATCTCAATTAGTCAGCA
ACCATAGTCCCGCCCCTAACTCCGCCCATCCCGCCCCTAACTCCGCCCAGTTCCGCCCATTCTCCGCCCC
ATGGCTGACTAATTTTTTTTATTTATGCAGAGGCCGAGGCCGCCTCGGCCTCTGAGCTATTCCAGAAGTA
GTGAGGAGGCTTTTTTGGAGGCCTAGGCTTTTGCAAAAAGCTAACTTGTTTATTGCAGCTTATAATGGTT
ACAAATAAAGCAATAGCATCACAAATTTCACAAATAAAGCATTTTTTTCACTGCATTCTAGTTGTGGTTT
GTCCAAACTCATCAATGTATCTTATCATGTCTGGATCCGCTGCATTAATGAATCGGCCAACGCGCGGGGA
GAGGCGGTTTGCGTATTGGGCGCTCTTCCGCTTCCTCGCTCACTGACTCGCTGCGCTCGGTCGTTCGGCT
GCGGCGAGCGGTATCAGCTCACTCAAAGGCGGTAATACGGTTATCCACAGAATCAGGGGATAACGCAGGA
AAGAACATGTGAGCAAAAGGCCAG
