>Addgene plasmid #73056 | pCIG PIK3CA Wildtype | addgene partial sequence | sequence record 139882 | pCAGGS5 5'-ggttcggcttctggcgtgtgacc-3'
CATGTTCATGCCTTCTTCTTTTTCCTACAGCTCCTGGGCAACGTGCTGGTTATTGTGCTGTCTCATCATT
TTGGCAAAGAATTGCTCGAGCTCATGCCTCCACGACCATCATCAGGTGAACTGTGGGGCATCCACTTGAT
GCCCCCAAGAATCCTAGTAGAATGTTTACTACCAAATGGAATGATAGTGACTTTAGAATGCCTCCGTGAG
GCTACATTAATAACCATAAAGCATGAACTATTTAAAGAAGCAAGAAAATACCCCCTCCATCAACTTCTTC
AAGATGAATCTTCTTACNTTTTCGTAAGTGTTACTCAAGAAGCAGAAAGGGAAGAATTTTTTGATGAAAC
AAGACGACTTTGTGACCTTCGGCTTTTTCAACCCTTTTTAAAAGTAATTGAACCAGTAGGCAACCGTGAA
GAAAAGATCCTCAATCGAGAAATTGGTTTTGCTATCGGCATGCCAGTGTGTGAATTTGATATGGTTAAAG
ATCCAGAAGTACAGGACTTCCGAAGAAATATTCTGAACGTTTGTAAAGAAGCTGTGGATCTTAGGGACCT
CAATTCACCTCATAGTAGAGCAATGTATGTCTATCCTCCAAATGTAGAATCTTCACCAGAATTGCCAAAG
CACATATATAATAAATTAGATAAAGGGCAAATAATAGTGGTGATCTGGGTAATAGTTTCTCCAAATAATG
ACAAGCAGAAGTATACTCTGAAAATCAACCATGACTGTGTACCA
