>Addgene plasmid #73056 | pCIG PIK3CA Wildtype | addgene partial sequence | sequence record 139885 | hPIK3CA-F3 5'-GGAGGATGCCCAATTTGA-3'
TATATGAATGGGGAAACATCTACAAAATCCCTTTGGGTTATAAATAGTGCACTCAGAATAAAAATTCTTT
GTGCAACCTACGTGAATGTAAATATTCGAGACATTGATAAGATCTATGTCCGAACAGGTATCTACCATGG
AGGAGAACCCTTATGTGACAATGTGAACACTCAAAGAGTACCTTGTTCCAATCCCAGGTGGAATGAATGG
CTGAATTATGATATATACATTCCTGATCTTCCTCGTGCTGCTCGACTTTGCCTTTCCATTTGCTCTGTTA
AAGGCCGAAAGGGTGCTAAAGAGGAACACTGTCCATTGGCATGGGGAAATATAAACTTGTTTGATTACAC
AGACACTCTAGTATCTGGAAAAATGGCTTTGAATCTTTGGCCAGTACCTCATGGATTAGAAGATTTGCTG
AACCCTATTGGTGTTACTGGATCAAATCCAAATAAAGAAACTCCATGCTTAGAGTTGGAGTTTGACTGGT
TCAGCAGTGTGGTAAAGTTCCCAGATATGTCAGTGATTGAAGAGCATGCCAATTGGTCTGTATCCCGAGA
AGCAGGATTTAGCTATTCCCACGCAGGACTGAGTAACAGACTAGCTAGAGACAATGAATTAAGGGAAAAT
GACAAAGAACAGCTCAAAGCAATTTCTACACGAGATCCTCTCTCTGAAATCACTGAGCAGGAGAAAGATT
TTCTATGGAGTCACAGACACTATTGTGTAACTATCCCCGAAATTCTACCCAAATTGCTTCTGTCTGTTAA
ATGGAATTCTAGAGATGAAGTAGCCCAGATGTATTGCTTGG
